>Addgene plasmid #230353 | AiP11461 - pAAV-AiE0073m-minBG-SYFP2-WPRE3-BGHpA (Alias: CN1461) | addgene full sequence | sequence record 461897 | Addgene NGS Result
CCTGCAGGCAGCTGCGCGCTCGCTCGCTCACTGAGGCCGCCCGGGCGTCGGGCGACCTTTGGTCGCCCGG
CCTCAGTGAGCGAGCGAGCGCGCAGAGAGGGAGTGGCCAACTCCATCACTAGGGGTTCCTGCGGCCGCAC
GCGTGTATGTGTGACAGGAGCCAGGCAGCTGAGGCAGCGGGACAACAGAGCCACTGGCCTGACTGGGAAG
AATGTCCCAGACATTGACAAAAGACAATCTAGAGAGGGTAAGGATGGGAGACCAGGGACACCAAAGAGCC
CACTGGGTCCCTGTGGCCAGGCGGGGCCCAGAGCACATGGTGCCAGCCTCGTTCCCTATTAGGCAAAGCA
CTGCACCATCTGTATAGTCCCAGGAGCAGGAGCAGGAGCAGGCGTTTTATAACTTCCTTTTCTTTTTCAG
TCTACATTAAAAATAAATGTTCCCTTCAGCTCTCAGATGTATATCTCTAGTGCAACCTGCCCACATTCCC
TCCTGCTGCCCTTTCCAGAACATGGCAGGGGAAGGGAAGGAAGAGATGGAGAGAGGGAGCCAGTCCACCC
GGCTGATGCCAGTGGATCACACCTCTTCTAAGAGGGAAGCGCGGCAGGCACGGCCACACATGGTGGAAGG
TGCCCAGAATGCATGGGGACCAGGGAAATGGAAGTGGAGGAAATGGGAGCCAACAGCCAGGCTTGCTTCC
CACCCCCACCCTCCCGCACCGCAGGACCTTGGCCAAATCACACATCCCATCTTTGCATTTATAGTTCATG
CAGTGGCTGGAGTCCCCTCTGCAGCTCCAGCCCTCTGGTGGCTGTCCTTGCTGCACGTCTCTCTGTACTT
CCCCTTGTGTGTCCTGCTGTGGGAGCTCGGGCTGGGCATAAAAGTCAGGGCAGAGCCATCTATTGCTTAC
ATTTGCTTCTGGGATCCAGATCTTTCGAAGCTAGCGCTACCGGTCGCCACCATGGTGAGCAAGGGCGAGG
AGCTGTTCACCGGGGTGGTGCCCATCCTGGTCGAGCTGGACGGCGACGTAAACGGCCACAAGTTCAGCGT
GTCCGGCGAGGGCGAGGGCGATGCCACCTACGGCAAGCTGACCCTGAAGCTGATCTGCACCACCGGCAAG
CTGCCCGTGCCCTGGCCCACCCTCGTGACCACCCTGGGCTACGGCGTGCAGTGCTTCGCCCGCTACCCCG
ACCACATGAAGCAGCACGACTTCTTCAAGTCCGCCATGCCCGAAGGCTACGTCCAGGAGCGCACCATCTT
CTTCAAGGACGACGGCAACTACAAGACCCGCGCCGAGGTGAAGTTCGAGGGCGACACCCTGGTGAACCGC
ATCGAGCTGAAGGGCATCGACTTCAAGGAGGACGGCAACATCCTGGGGCACAAGCTGGAGTACAACTACA
ACAGCCACAACGTCTATATCACCGCCGACAAGCAGAAGAACGGCATCAAGGCCAACTTCAAGATCCGCCA
CAACATCGAGGACGGCGGCGTGCAGCTCGCCGACCACTACCAGCAGAACACCCCCATCGGCGACGGCCCC
GTGCTGCTGCCCGACAACCACTACCTGAGCTACCAGTCCAAGCTGAGCAAAGACCCCAACGAGAAGCGCG
ATCACATGGTCCTGCTGGAGTTCGTGACCGCCGCCGGGATCACTCTCGGCATGGACGAGCTGTACAAGTA
AGTCGACGGCGCGCCGCGGCCGCGAATTCGATATCATAATCAACCTCTGGATTACAAAATTTGTGAAAGA
TTGACTGGTATTCTTAACTATGTTGCTCCTTTTACGCTATGTGGATACGCTGCTTTAATGCCTTTGTATC
ATGCTATTGCTTCCCGTATGGCTTTCATTTTCTCCTCCTTGTATAAATCCTGGTTAGTTCTTGCCACGGC
GGAACTCATCGCCGCCTGCCTTGCCCGCTGCTGGACAGGGGCTCGGCTGTTGGGCACTGACAATTCCGTG
GCTCGAGAGATCTTCGACTGTGCCTTCTAGTTGCCAGCCATCTGTTGTTTGCCCCTCCCCCGTGCCTTCC
TTGACCCTGGAAGGTGCCACTCCCACTGTCCTTTCCTAATAAAATGAGGAAATTGCATCGCATTGTCTGA
GTAGGTGTCATTCTATTCTGGGGGGTGGGGTGGGGCAGGACAGCAAGGGGGAGGATTGGGAAGACAATAG
CAGGCATGAGATCTCACGTGCGGACCGAGCGGCCGCAGGAACCCCTAGTGATGGAGTTGGCCACTCCCTC
TCTGCGCGCTCGCTCGCTCACTGAGGCCGGGCGACCAAAGGTCGCCCGACGCCCGGGCTTTGCCCGGGCG
GCCTCAGTGAGCGAGCGAGCGCGCAGCTGCCTGCAGGGGCGCCTGATGCGGTATTTTCTCCTTACGCATC
TGTGCGGTATTTCACACCGCATA
[95 nt withheld, positions 2404-2498]
T
[46 nt withheld, positions 2500-2545]
C
[141 nt withheld, positions 2547-2687]
CCTTTGACGTTGGAGTCCACGTTCTTT
[37 nt withheld, positions 2715-2751]
ACTCTATCTCGGGCTATTCTTTTGATTTATAAGGGATTTTGCCGATTTCGGTCTATTGGTTAAAAAATGA
GCTGATTTAACAAAAATTTAACGCGAATTTTAACAAAATATTAACGTTTACAATTTTATGGTGCACTCTC
AGTACAATCTGCTCTGATGCCGCATAGTTAAGCCAGCCCCGACACCCGCCAACACCCGCTGACGCGCCCT
GACGGGCTTGTCTGCTCCCGGCATCCGCTTACAGACAAGCTGTGACCGTCTCCGGGAGCTGCATGTGTCA
GAGGTTTTCACCGTCATCACCGAAACGCGCGAGACGAAAGGGCCTCGTGATACGCCTATTTTTATAGGTT
AATGTCATGATAATAATGGTTTCTTAGACGTCAGGTGGCACTTTTCGGGGAAATGTGCGCGGAACCCCTA
TTTGTTTATTTTTCTAAATACATTCAAATATGTATCCGCTCATGAGACAATAACCCTGATAAATGCTTCA
ATAATATTGAAAAAGGAAGAGTATGAGTATTCAACATTTCCGTGTCGCCCTTATTCCCTTTTTTGCGGCA
TTTTGCCTTCCTGTTTTTGCTCACCCAGAAACGCTGGTGAAAGTAAAAGATGCTGAAGATCAGTTGGGTG
CACGAGTGGGTTACATCGAACTGGATCTCAACAGCGGTAAGATCCTTGAGAGTTTTCGCCCCGAAGAACG
TTTTCCAATGATGAGCACTTTTAAAGTTCTGCTATGTGGCGCGGTATTATCCCGTATTGACGCCGGGCAA
GAGCAACTCGGTCGCCGCATACACTATTCTCAGAATGACTTGGTTGAGTACTCACCAGTCACAGAAAAGC
ATCTTACGGATGGCATGACAGTAAGAGAATTATGCAGTGCTGCCATAACCATGAGTGATAACACTGCGGC
CAACTTACTTCTGACAACGATCGGAGGACCGAAGGAGCTAACCGCTTTTTTGCACAACATGGGGGATCAT
GTAACTCGCCTTGATCGTTGGGAACCGGAGCTGAATGAAGCCATACCAAACGACGAGCGTGACACCACGA
TGCCTGTAGCAATGGCAACAACGTTGCGCAAACTATTAACTGGCGAACTACTTACTCTAGCTTCCCGGCA
ACAATTAATAGACTGGATGGAGGCGGATAAAGTTGCAGGACCACTTCTGCGCTCGGCCCTTCCGGCTGGC
TGGTTTATTGCTGATAAATCTGGAGCCGGTGAGCGTGGGTCTCGCGGTATCATTGCAGCACTGGGGCCAG
ATGGTAAGCCCTCCCGTATCGTAGTTATCTACACGACGGGGAGTCAGGCAACTATGGATGAACGAAATAG
ACAGATCGCTGAGATAGGTGCCTCACTGATTAAGCATTGGTAACTGTCAGACCAAGTTTACTCATATATA
CTTTAGATTGATTTAAAACTTCATTTTTAATTTAAAAGGATCTAGGTGAAGATCCTTTTTGATAATCTCA
TGACCAAAATCCCTTAACGTGAGTTTTCGTTCCACTGAGCGTCAGACCCCGTAGAAAAGATCAAAGGATC
TTCTTGAGATCCTTTTTTTCTGCGCGTAATCTGCTGCTTGCAAACAAAAAAACCACCGCTACCAGCGGTG
GTTTGTTTGCCGGATCAAGAGCTACCAACTCTTTTTCCGAAGGTAACTGGCTTCAGCAGAGCGCAGATAC
CAAATACTGTTCTTCTAGTGTAGCCGTAGTTAGGCCACCACTTCAAGAACTCTGTAGCACCGCCTACATA
CCTCGCTCTGCTAATCCTGTTACCAGTGGCTGCTGCCAGTGGCGATAAGTCGTGTCTTACCGGGTTGGAC
TCAAGACGATAGTTACCGGATAAGGCGCAGCGGTCGGGCTGAACGGGGGGTTCGTGCACACAGCCCAGCT
TGGAGCGAACGACCTACACCGAACTGAGATACCTACAGCGTGAGCTATGAGAAAGCGCCACGCTTCCCGA
AGGGAGAAAGGCGGACAGGTATCCGGTAAGCGGCAGGGTCGGAACAGGAGAGCGCACGAGGGAGCTTCCA
GGGGGAAACGCCTGGTATCTTTATAGTCCTGTCGGGTTTCGCCACCTCTGACTTGAGCGTCGATTTTTGT
GATGCTCGTCAGGGGGGCGGAGCCTATGGAAAAACGCCAGCAACGCGGCCTTTTTACGGTTCCTGGCCTT
TTGCTGGCCTTTTGCTCACATGT
Features (pLannotate 1.2.2; 14 found; start..end, strand, type, name):
     12..39      +  repeat_region  AAV2 ITR (fragment): inverted terminal repeat of adeno-associated virus serotype 2 inverted
     68..95      +  repeat_region  AAV2 ITR (fragment): inverted terminal repeat of adeno-associated virus serotype 2 inverted
    962..1678    +  CDS            SYFP2: SYFP2 is a basic (constitutively fluorescent) yellow fluorescent protein published in 2006, derived from Aequorea victoria. It is reported to be a very rapidly-maturing monomer with moderate acid sensitivity.
   1718..1875    +  misc_feature   WPRE (fragment): woodchuck hepatitis virus posttranscriptional regulatory element
   1881..1961    +  misc_feature   WPRE (fragment): woodchuck hepatitis virus posttranscriptional regulatory element
   1978..2089    +  polyA_signal   bGH poly(A) signal: bovine growth hormone polyadenylation signal
   2207..2347    +  repeat_region  AAV2 ITR: inverted terminal repeat of adeno-associated virus serotype 2 inverted
   2352..2403    -  misc_feature   bom (fragment): basis of mobility region from pBR322
   2422..2877    +  rep_origin     f1 ori (sequence partly withheld): f1 bacteriophage origin of replication; arrow indicates direction of (+) strand synthesis
   2878..2927    -  misc_feature   bom (fragment): basis of mobility region from pBR322
   3029..3064    -  CDS            rop (fragment): Rop protein, which maintains plasmids at low copy number; rop
   3159..3263    +  promoter       AmpR promoter: bla
   3264..4124    +  CDS            AmpR: β-lactamase; bla; confers resistance to ampicillin, carbenicillin, and related antibiotics
   4295..4883    +  rep_origin     ori: high-copy-number ColE1/pMB1/pBR322/pUC origin of replication
