[The description below was written by a language model from this plasmid's Addgene catalogue record and pLannotate feature annotations shown in this document.]
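Description:
AiP11461 - pAAV-AiE0073m-minBG-SYFP2-WPRE3-BGHpA (alias CN1461) is an AAV transfer plasmid built on a pAAV2 backbone, about 4.9 kb in the sequenced record. It is intended for packaging recombinant adeno-associated virus that delivers an enhancer-driven fluorescent reporter to brain cells. It is propagated in bacteria as a high-copy plasmid through a ColE1/pUC-type origin and selected with ampicillin via the β-lactamase gene and its promoter. An f1 phage origin and small remnants of pBR322 bom and rop sequences are also annotated in the backbone. A recombination-deficient strain is listed for growth, which is common for plasmids carrying repeat-rich ITRs.

The payload sits between AAV2 inverted terminal repeats, which provide the cis signals for genome replication and encapsidation. The right ITR is annotated in full, while only short fragments of the left ITR were detected. Upstream of the reporter is a region of several hundred bases that the feature table leaves unannotated. This is presumably where the AiE0073m enhancer and a minimal promoter reside. The record is inconsistent about that promoter: the plasmid name indicates a minimal beta-globin promoter (minBG), whereas the catalogue field lists minRho. The enhancer is meant to confer cell-population specificity on an otherwise weak core promoter, driving SYFP2, a rapidly maturing monomeric yellow fluorescent protein. Downstream, two WPRE fragments correspond to the shortened WPRE3 element that boosts transcript stability and expression, followed by the bovine growth hormone polyadenylation signal.

The construct belongs to a suite of enhancer AAVs for genetic access to cortical cell types. The record does not state which cell population AiE0073m targets.
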