Addgene plasmid #230353: AiP11461 - pAAV-AiE0073m-minBG-SYFP2-WPRE3-BGHpA (Alias: CN1461)
Purpose: AiE0073m is an enhancer sequence, designed to drive AAV-mediated transgene expression in specific populations of brain cells
Depositing lab: Allen Institute for Brain Science & Jonathan Ting. Depositing organization: Allen Institute. Publication: A suite of enhancer AAVs and transgenic mouse lines for genetic access to cortical cell types. Ben-Simon Y, Hooper M, Narayan S, Daigle TL, Dwivedi D, Way SW, Oster A, Stafford DA, Mich JK, Taormina MJ, Martinez RA, Opitz-Araya X, Roth JR, Alexander JR, Allen S, Amster A, Arbuckle J, Ayala A, Baker PM, Bakken TE, Barcelli T, Barta S, Bendrick J, Bertagnolli D, Bielstein C, Bishwakarma P, Bowlus J, Boyer G, Brouner K, Casian B, Casper T, Chakka AB, Chakrabarty R, Chance RK, Chavan S, Clark M, Colbert K, Collman F, Daniel S, Departee M, DiValentin P, Donadio N, Dotson N, Egdorf T, Fliss T, Gabitto M, Garcia J, Gary A, Gasperini M, Gloe J, Goldy J, Gore BB, Graybuck L, Greisman N, Haeseleer F, Halterman C, Haradon Z, Hastings SD, Helback O, Ho W, Hockemeyer D, Huang C, Huff S, Hunker A, Johansen N, Jones D, Juneau Z, Kalmbach B, Kannan M, Khem S, Kussick E, Kutsal R, Larsen R, Lee C, Lee AY, Leibly M, Lenz GH, Li S, Liang E, Lusk N, Madigan Z, Malloy J, Malone J, McCue R, Melchor J, Mollenkopf T, Moosman S, Morin E, Newman D, Ng L, Ngo K, Omstead V, Otto S, Oyama A, Pena N, Pham T, Phillips E, Pom CA, Potekhina L, Ransford S, Ray PL, Rette D, Reynoldson C, Rimorin C, Rocha D, Ruiz A, Sanchez REA, Sawyer L, Sedeno-Cortes A, Sevigny JP, Shapovalova N, Shepard N, Shulga L, Sigler AR, Siverts L, Soliman S, Somasundaram S, Staats B, Stewart K, Szelenyi E, Tieu M, Trader C, Tran A, van Velthoven CTJ, Walker M, Wang Y, Weed N, Wirthlin M, Wood T, Wynalda B, Yao Z, Zhou T, Ariza J, Dee N, Reding M, Ronellenfitch K, Mufti S, Sunkin SM, Smith KA, Esposito L, Waters J, Thyagarajan B, Yao S, Lein ES, Zeng H, Levi BP, Ngai J, Ting JT, Tasic B. Cell. 2025 May 16:S0092-8674(25)00513-6. doi: 10.1016/j.cell.2025.05.002. PubMed 40403729.
Backbone
  Vector backbone: pAAV2
  Vector type: AAV
Growth in bacteria
  Bacterial resistance: Ampicillin, 100 μg/mL
  Growth temperature: 37°C
  Growth strain: NEB Stable
  Copy number: High Copy
Gene/Insert
  Gene/Insert name: SYFP2
  Species: Synthetic
  Promoter: minRho
  Cloning method: Gibson Cloning
Terms and licenses: Academic/Nonprofit Terms; Industry Terms: Not Available to Industry
How to cite: AiP11461 - pAAV-AiE0073m-minBG-SYFP2-WPRE3-BGHpA (Alias: CN1461) was a gift from Allen Institute for Brain Science & Jonathan Ting (Addgene plasmid # 230353 ; http://n2t.net/addgene:230353 ; RRID:Addgene_230353)
